Addgene plasmid #37648: MXW-PGK-IRES-EGFP
Purpose: (Empty Backbone)
Depositing lab: Chang-Zheng Chen. Depositing organization: Stanford University. Publication: Loop nucleotides control primary and mature miRNA function in target recognition and repression. Yue SB, Trujillo RD, Tang Y, O'Gorman WE, Chen CZ. RNA Biol. 2011 Nov-Dec;8(6):1115-23. 10.4161/rna.8.6.17626 PubMed 22142974.
Backbone
  Vector backbone: MXW-PGK-IRES-EGFP
  Backbone manufacturer: Chang-Zheng Chen Lab
  Backbone size (bp): 7066
  Vector type: Mammalian Expression, Retroviral
  Promoter: mPGK
  Selectable markers: EGFP
Growth in bacteria
  Bacterial resistance: Ampicillin, 100 μg/mL
  Growth temperature: 37°C
  Growth strain: DH5alpha
  Copy number: Unknown
Gene/Insert
  Cloning method: Restriction Enzyme
  Sequencing primers: 5′ mPGK-F; 3′ IRES-R
Terms and licenses: Academic/Nonprofit Terms; Industry Terms: Not Available to Industry
How to cite: MXW-PGK-IRES-EGFP was a gift from Chang-Zheng Chen (Addgene plasmid # 37648 ; http://n2t.net/addgene:37648 ; RRID:Addgene_37648)
