[The description below was written by a language model from this plasmid's Addgene catalogue record and pLannotate feature annotations shown in this document.]
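Description:
MXW-PGK-IRES-EGFP is an empty gammaretroviral backbone of 7,066 bp for mammalian expression, built on murine embryonic stem cell virus (MESV/MSCV-type) elements. It is propagated in E. coli through a high-copy ColE1/pUC-type origin and selected with ampicillin via the β-lactamase gene and its native promoter. The bacterial portion also carries short remnants of earlier cloning vectors (lac promoter/operator, and fragments of lacI, lacZα, rop, bom and the tetracycline resistance gene), which are annotated only as fragments and are unlikely to be functional.

The proviral region is bounded by MESV 5′ and 3′ long terminal repeats, with the 5′ LTR spanning the plasmid's numbering origin. Downstream of the 5′ LTR lie the MESV Ψ packaging signal and a truncated MMLV gag segment lacking its start codon, an arrangement that generally extends the packaging signal and improves encapsidation of the genomic RNA without producing Gag protein. Within the provirus, an internal mouse PGK promoter is followed by an EMCV IRES and EGFP. The sequencing primers sit in mPGK and the IRES, indicating that inserts are placed by restriction cloning between these two elements. An inserted sequence would then be transcribed from PGK on the same bicistronic message as EGFP. A tiny chicken β-actin promoter hit in this junction is probably an annotation artefact.

EGFP is the only marker for mammalian cells, so transduced cells are identified or sorted by fluorescence rather than drug selection. The vector supplies no gag-pol or env functions, so virus production needs these in trans. The associated publication concerns miRNA function, suggesting use for miRNA expression, though the record lists the plasmid only as an empty backbone.
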