Features (pLannotate 1.2.2; 20 found; start..end, strand, type, name):
    580..921     +  misc_feature   MESV Ψ: packaging signal of murine embryonic stem cell virus
    988..1404    +  CDS            gag (truncated): truncated Moloney murine leukemia virus (MMLV) gag gene lacking the start codon
   1422..1922    +  promoter       PGK promoter: mouse phosphoglycerate kinase 1 promoter
   1947..1964    -  promoter       chicken β-actin promoter (fragment): contains a 21-bp deletion relative to the standard chicken β-actin promoter
   1967..2518    +  misc_feature   IRES: internal ribosome entry site (IRES) of the encephalomyocarditis virus (EMCV)
   2530..3249    +  CDS            EGFP: the original enhanced GFP (Yang et al., 1996) mammalian codon-optimized
   3341..3856    +  LTR            3' LTR: 3' long terminal repeat from murine embryonic stem cell virus
   4049..4065    -  protein_bind   lac operator: The lac repressor binds to the lac operator to inhibit transcription in E. coli. This inhibition can be relieved by adding lactose or isopropyl-β-D-thiogalactopyranoside (IPTG). lac repressor encoded by lacI
   4073..4103    -  promoter       lac promoter: promoter for the E. coli lac operon
   4118..4139    -  protein_bind   CAP binding site: CAP binding activates transcription in the presence of cAMP. E. coli catabolite activator protein
   4152..4244    -  CDS            lacI (fragment): lac repressor; lacI; The lac repressor binds to the lac operator to inhibit transcription in E. coli. This inhibition can be relieved by adding lactose or isopropyl-β-D-thiogalactopyranoside (IPTG).
   4427..5015    -  rep_origin     ori: high-copy-number ColE1/pMB1/pBR322/pUC origin of replication
   5186..6046    -  CDS            AmpR: β-lactamase; bla; confers resistance to ampicillin, carbenicillin, and related antibiotics
   6047..6151    -  promoter       AmpR promoter: bla
   6246..6281    +  CDS            rop (fragment): Rop protein, which maintains plasmids at low copy number; rop
   6383..6482    +  misc_feature   bom (fragment): basis of mobility region from pBR322
   6488..6642    -  CDS            lacZα (fragment): LacZα fragment of β-galactosidase; lacZ fragment
   6650..6925    -  CDS            TcR (fragment): tetracycline efflux protein; tet; confers resistance to tetracycline
   6923..7023    +  CDS            env (fragment): murine leukemia virus gPr80 envelope polyprotein precursor; env; proteolytically cleaved into gp70SU and p15TM subunits
   7065..516     +  LTR            5' LTR (across the origin): 5' long terminal repeat from murine embryonic stem cell virus
>Addgene plasmid #37648 | MXW-PGK-IRES-EGFP | depositor full sequence | sequence record 47393 | MXW-PGK-IRES-EGFP sequence 7066 bps
TGAAAGACCCCACCTGTAGGTTTGGCAAGCTAGCTTAAGTAACGCCATTTTGCAAGGCATGGAAAATACA
TAACTGAGAATAGAGAAGTTCAGATCAAGGTTAGGAACAGAGAGACAGCAGAATATGGGCCAAACAGGAT
ATCTGTGGTAAGCAGTTCCTGCCCCGGCTCAGGGCCAAGAACAGATGGTCCCCAGATGCGGTCCCGCCCT
CAGCAGTTTCTAGAGAACCATCAGATGTTTCCAGGGTGCCCCAAGGACCTGAAAATGACCCTGTGCCTTA
TTTGAACTAACCAATCAGTTCGCTTCTCGCTTCTGTTCGCGCGCTTCTGCTCCCCGAGCTCAATAAAAGA
GCCCACAACCCCTCACTCGGCGCGCCAGTCCTCCGATAGACTGCGTCGCCCGGGTACCCGTATTCCCAAT
AAAGCCTCTTGCTGTTTGCATCCGAATCGTGGACTCGCTGATCCTTGGGAGGGTCTCCTCAGATTGATTG
ACTGCCCACCTCGGGGGTCTTTCATTTGGAGGTTCCACCGAGATTTGGAGACCCCTGCCTAGGGACCACC
GACCCCCCCGCCGGGAGGTAAGCTGGCCAGCGGTCGTTTCGTGTCTGTCTCTGTCTTTGTGCGTGTTTGT
GCCGGCATCTAATGTTTGCGCCTGCGTCTGTACTAGTTAGCTAACTAGCTCTGTATCTGGCGGACCCGTG
GTGGAACTGACGAGTTCTGAACACCCGGCCGCAACCCTGGGAGACGTCCCAGGGACTTTGGGGGCCGTTT
TTGTGGCCCGACCTGAGGAAGGGAGTCGATGTGGAATCCGACCCCGTCAGGATATGTGGTTCTGGTAGGA
GACGAGAACCTAAAACAGTTCCCGCCTCCGTCTGAATTTTTGCTTTCGGTTTGGAACCGAAGCCGCGCGT
CTTGTCTGCTGCAGCGCTGCAGCATCGTTCTGTGTTGTCTCTGTCTGACTGTGTTTCTGTATTTGTCTGA
AAATTAGGGCCAGACTGTTACCACTCCCTTAAGTTTGACCTTAGGTCACTGGAAAGATGTCGAGCGGATC
GCTCACAACCAGTCGGTAGATGTCAAGAAGAGACGTTGGGTTACCTTCTGCTCTGCAGAATGGCCAACCT
TTAACGTCGGATGGCCGCGAGACGGCACCTTTAACCGAGACCTCATCACCCAGGTTAAGATCAAGGTCTT
TTCACCTGGCCCGCATGGACACCCAGACCAGGTCCCCTACATCGTGACCTGGGAAGCCTTGGCTTTTGAC
CCCCCTCCCTGGGTCAAGCCCTTTGTACACCCTAAGCCTCCGCCTCCTCTTCCTCCATCCGCCCCGTCTC
TCCCCCTTGAACCTCCTCGTTCGACCCCGCCTCGATCCTCCCTTTATCCAGCCCTCACTCCTTCTCTAGG
CGCCGGAATTAGATCCCTACCGGGTAGGGGAGGCGCTTTTCCCAAGGCAGTCTGGAGCATGCGCTTTAGC
GGCCCCGCTGGGCACTTGGCGCTACACAAGTGGCCTCTGGCCTCGCACACATTCCACATCCACCGGTAGG
CGCCAACCGGCTCCGTTCTTTGGTGGCCCCTTCGCGCCACCTTCTACTCCTCCCCTAGTCAGGAAGTTCC
CCCCCGCCCCGCAGCTCGCGTCGTGCAGGACGTGACAAATGGAAGTAGCACGTCTCACTAGTCTCGTGCA
GATGGACAGCACCGCTGAGCAATGGAAGCGGGTAGGCCTTTGGGGCAGCGGCCAATAGCAGCTTTGGCTC
CTTCGCTTTCTGGGCTCAGAGGCTGGGAAGGGGTGGGTCCGGGGGCGGGCTCAGGGGCGGGCTCAGGGGC
GGGGCGGGCGCCCGAAGGTCCTCCGGAGGCCCGGCATTCTGCACGCTTCAAAAGCGCACGTCTGCCGCGC
TGTTCTCCTCTTCCTCATCTCCGGGCCTTTCGACCTGCACTCGAGGTTAACGAATTCCGCCCCCCCCCCC
CCCCTAACGTTACTGGCCGAAGCCGCTTGGAATAAGGCCGGTGTGCGTTTGTCTATATGTTATTTTCCAC
CATATTGCCGTCTTTTGGCAATGTGAGGGCCCGGAAACCTGGCCCTGTCTTCTTGACGAGCATTCCTAGG
GGTCTTTCCCCTCTCGCCAAAGGAATGCAAGGTCTGTTGAATGTCGTGAAGGAAGCAGTTCCTCTGGAAG
CTTCTTGAAGACAAACAACGTCTGTAGCGACCCTTTGCAGGCAGCGGAACCCCCCACCTGGCGACAGGTG
CCTCTGCGGCCAAAAGCCACGTGTATAAGATACACCTGCAAAGGCGGCACAACCCCAGTGCCACGTTGTG
AGTTGGATAGTTGTGGAAAGAGTCAAATGGCTCTCCTCAAGCGTATTCAACAAGGGGCTGAAGGATGCCC
AGAAGGTACCCCATTGTATGGGATCTGATCTGGGGCCTCGGTGCACATGCTTTACATGTGTTTAGTCGAG
GTTAAAAAACGTCTAGGCCCCCCGAACCACGGGGACGTGGTTTTCCTTTGAAAAACACGATGATAATATG
GCCACAACCATGGTGAGCAAGGGCGAGGAGCTGTTCACCGGGGTGGTGCCCATCCTGGTCGAGCTGGACG
GCGACGTAAACGGCCACAAGTTCAGCGTGTCCGGCGAGGGCGAGGGCGATGCCACCTACGGCAAGCTGAC
CCTGAAGTTCATCTGCACCACCGGCAAGCTGCCCGTGCCCTGGCCCACCCTCGTGACCACCTTCACCTAC
GGCGTGCAGTGCTTCAGCCGCTACCCCGACCACATGAAGCAGCACGACTTCTTCAAGTCCGCCATGCCCG
AAGGCTACGTCCAGGAGCGCACCATCTTCTTCAAGGACGACGGCAACTACAAGACCCGCGCCGAGGTGAA
GTTCGAGGGCGACACCCTGGTGAACCGCATCGAGCTGAAGGGCATCGACTTCAAGGAGGACGGCAACATC
CTGGGGCACAAGCTGGAGTACAACTACAACAGCCACAACGTCTATATCATGGCCGACAAGCAGAAGAACG
GCATCAAGGTGAACTTCAAGATCCGCCACAACATCGAGGACGGCAGCGTGCAGCTCGCCGACCACTACCA
GCAGAACACCCCCATCGGCGACGGCCCCGTGCTGCTGCCCGACAACCACTACCTGAGCACCCAGTCCGCC
CTGAGCAAAGACCCCAACGAGAAGCGCGATCACATGGTCCTGCTGGAGTTCGTGACCGCCGCCGGGATCA
CTCTCGGCATGGACGAGCTGTACAAGTAATGAATTAATTAAGAATTGCGGCCGCGTCGACCTGCAGCCAA
GCTTATCGATAAAATAAAAGATTTTATTTAGTCTCCAGAAAAAGGGGGGAATGAAAGACCCCACCTGTAG
GTTTGGCAAGCTAGCTTAAGTAACGCCATTTTGCAAGGCATGGAAAATACATAACTGAGAATAGAGAAGT
TCAGATCAAGGTTAGGAACAGAGAGACAGCAGAATATGGGCCAAACAGGATATCTGTGGTAAGCAGTTCC
TGCCCCGGCTCAGGGCCAAGAACAGATGGTCCCCAGATGCGGTCCCGCCCTCAGCAGTTTCTAGAGAACC
ATCAGATGTTTCCAGGGTGCCCCAAGGACCTGAAAATGACCCTGTGCCTTATTTGAACTAACCAATCAGT
TCGCTTCTCGCTTCTGTTCGCGCGCTTCTGCTCCCCGAGCTCAATAAAAGAGCCCACAACCCCTCACTCG
GCGCGCCAGTCCTCCGATAGACTGCGTCGCCCGGGTACCCGTGTATCCAATAAACCCTCTTGCAGTTGCA
TCCGACTTGTGGTCTCGCTGTTCCTTGGGAGGGTCTCCTCTGAGTGATTGACTACCCGTCAGCGGGGGTC
TTTCATGGGTAACAGTTTCTTGAAGTTGGAGAACAACATTCTGAGGGTAGGAGTCGAATATTAAGTAATC
CTGACTCAATTAGCCACTGTTTTGAATCCACATACTCCAATACTCCTGAAATAGTTCATTATGGACAGCG
CAGAAGAGCTGGGGAGAATTAATTCGTAATCATGGTCATAGCTGTTTCCTGTGTGAAATTGTTATCCGCT
CACAATTCCACACAACATACGAGCCGGAAGCATAAAGTGTAAAGCCTGGGGTGCCTAATGAGTGAGCTAA
CTCACATTAATTGCGTTGCGCTCACTGCCCGCTTTCCAGTCGGGAAACCTGTCGTGCCAGCTGCATTAAT
GAATCGGCCAACGCGCGGGGAGAGGCGGTTTGCGTATTGGGCGCTCTTCCGCTTCCTCGCTCACTGACTC
GCTGCGCTCGGTCGTTCGGCTGCGGCGAGCGGTATCAGCTCACTCAAAGGCGGTAATACGGTTATCCACA
GAATCAGGGGATAACGCAGGAAAGAACATGTGAGCAAAAGGCCAGCAAAAGGCCAGGAACCGTAAAAAGG
CCGCGTTGCTGGCGTTTTTCCATAGGCTCCGCCCCCCTGACGAGCATCACAAAAATCGACGCTCAAGTCA
GAGGTGGCGAAACCCGACAGGACTATAAAGATACCAGGCGTTTCCCCCTGGAAGCTCCCTCGTGCGCTCT
CCTGTTCCGACCCTGCCGCTTACCGGATACCTGTCCGCCTTTCTCCCTTCGGGAAGCGTGGCGCTTTCTC
ATAGCTCACGCTGTAGGTATCTCAGTTCGGTGTAGGTCGTTCGCTCCAAGCTGGGCTGTGTGCACGAACC
CCCCGTTCAGCCCGACCGCTGCGCCTTATCCGGTAACTATCGTCTTGAGTCCAACCCGGTAAGACACGAC
TTATCGCCACTGGCAGCAGCCACTGGTAACAGGATTAGCAGAGCGAGGTATGTAGGCGGTGCTACAGAGT
TCTTGAAGTGGTGGCCTAACTACGGCTACACTAGAAGGACAGTATTTGGTATCTGCGCTCTGCTGAAGCC
AGTTACCTTCGGAAAAAGAGTTGGTAGCTCTTGATCCGGCAAACAAACCACCGCTGGTAGCGGTGGTTTT
TTTGTTTGCAAGCAGCAGATTACGCGCAGAAAAAAAGGATCTCAAGAAGATCCTTTGATCTTTTCTACGG
GGTCTGACGCTCAGTGGAACGAAAACTCACGTTAAGGGATTTTGGTCATGAGATTATCAAAAAGGATCTT
CACCTAGATCCTTTTAAATTAAAAATGAAGTTTTAAATCAATCTAAAGTATATATGAGTAAACTTGGTCT
GACAGTTACCAATGCTTAATCAGTGAGGCACCTATCTCAGCGATCTGTCTATTTCGTTCATCCATAGTTG
CCTGACTCCCCGTCGTGTAGATAACTACGATACGGGAGGGCTTACCATCTGGCCCCAGTGCTGCAATGAT
ACCGCGAGACCCACGCTCACCGGCTCCAGATTTATCAGCAATAAACCAGCCAGCCGGAAGGGCCGAGCGC
AGAAGTGGTCCTGCAACTTTATCCGCCTCCATCCAGTCTATTAATTGTTGCCGGGAAGCTAGAGTAAGTA
GTTCGCCAGTTAATAGTTTGCGCAACGTTGTTGCCATTGCTACAGGCATCGTGGTGTCACGCTCGTCGTT
TGGTATGGCTTCATTCAGCTCCGGTTCCCAACGATCAAGGCGAGTTACATGATCCCCCATGTTGTGCAAA
AAAGCGGTTAGCTCCTTCGGTCCTCCGATCGTTGTCAGAAGTAAGTTGGCCGCAGTGTTATCACTCATGG
TTATGGCAGCACTGCATAATTCTCTTACTGTCATGCCATCCGTAAGATGCTTTTCTGTGACTGGTGAGTA
CTCAACCAAGTCATTCTGAGAATAGTGTATGCGGCGACCGAGTTGCTCTTGCCCGGCGTCAATACGGGAT
AATACCGCGCCACATAGCAGAACTTTAAAAGTGCTCATCATTGGAAAACGTTCTTCGGGGCGAAAACTCT
CAAGGATCTTACCGCTGTTGAGATCCAGTTCGATGTAACCCACTCGTGCACCCAACTGATCTTCAGCATC
TTTTACTTTCACCAGCGTTTCTGGGTGAGCAAAAACAGGAAGGCAAAATGCCGCAAAAAAGGGAATAAGG
GCGACACGGAAATGTTGAATACTCATACTCTTCCTTTTTCAATATTATTGAAGCATTTATCAGGGTTATT
GTCTCATGAGCGGATACATATTTGAATGTATTTAGAAAAATAAACAAATAGGGGTTCCGCGCACATTTCC
CCGAAAAGTGCCACCTGACGTCTAAGAAACCATTATTATCATGACATTAACCTATAAAAATAGGCGTATC
ACGAGGCCCTTTCGTCTCGCGCGTTTCGGTGATGACGGTGAAAACCTCTGACACATGCAGCTCCCGGAGA
CGGTCACAGCTTGTCTGTAAGCGGATGCCGGGAGCAGACAAGCCCGTCAGGGCGCGTCAGCGGGTGTTGG
CGGGTGTCGGGGCTGGCTTAACTATGCGGCATCAGAGCAGATTGTACTGAGAGTGCACCATATGCGGTGT
GAAATACCGCACAGATGCGTAAGGAGAAAATACCGCATCAGGCGCCATTCGCCATTCAGGCTGCGCAACT
GTTGGGAAGGGCGATCGGTGCGGGCCTCTTCGCTATTACGCCAGCTGGCGAAAGGGGGATGTGCTGCAAG
GCGATTAAGTTGGGTAACGCCAGGGTTTTCCCAGTCACGACGTTGTAAAACGACGGCCAGTGCCAAGCTC
GCTCTCCCTTATGCGACTCCTGCATTAGGAAGCAGCCCAGTAGTAGGTTGAGGCCGTTGAGCACCGCCGC
CGCAAGGAATGGTGCATGCAAGGAGATGGCGCCCAACAGTCCCCCGGCCACGGGGCCTGCCACCATACCC
ACGCCGAAACAAGCGCTCATGAGCCCGAAGTGGCGAGCCCGATCTTCCCCATCGGTGATGTCGGCGATAT
AGGCGCCAGCAACCGCACCTGTGGCGCCGGTGATGCCGGCCACGATGCGTCCGGCGTAGAGGATCGATTA
GTCCAATTTGTTAAAGACAGGATATCAGTGGTCCAGGCTCTAGTTTTGACTCAACAATATCACCAGCTGA
AGCCTATAGAGTACGAGCCATAGATAAAATAAAAGATTTTATTTAGTCTCCAGAAAAAGGGGGGAA
