>Addgene plasmid #37648 | MXW-PGK-IRES-EGFP | addgene partial sequence | sequence record 51332 | EGFP-N 5'-CGTCGCCGTCCAGCTCGACCAG-3'
CTCCTCGCCCTTGCTCACCATGGTTGTGGCCATATTATCATCGTGTTTTTCAAAGGAAAACCACGTCCCC
GTGGTTCGGGGGGCCTAGACGTTTTTTTAACCTCGACTAAACACATGTAAAGCATGTGCACCGAGGCCCC
AGATCAGATCCCATACAATGGGGTACCTTCTGGGCATCCTTCAGCCCCTTGTTGAATACGCTTGAGGAGA
GCCATTTGACTCTTTCCACAACTATCCAACTCACAACGTGGCACTGGGGTTGTGCCGCCTTTGCAGGTGT
ATCTTATACACGTGGCTTTTGGCCGCAGAGGCACCTGTCGCCAGGTGGGGGGTTCCGCTGCCTGCAAAGG
GTCGCTACAGACGTTGTTTGTCTTCAAGAAGCTTCCAGAGGAACTGCTTCCTTCACGACATTCAACAGAC
CTTGCATTCCTTTGGCGAGAGGGGAAAGACCCCTAGGAATGCTCGTCAAGAAGACAGGGCCAGGTTTCCG
GGCCCTCACATTGCCAAAAGACGGCAATATGGTGGAAAATAACATATAGACAAACGCACACCGGCCTTAT
TCCAAGCGGCTTCGGCCAGTAACGTTAGGGGGGGGGGGGG
