>Addgene plasmid #37648 | MXW-PGK-IRES-EGFP | addgene partial sequence | sequence record 51333 | pLXSN-5
TCACTCCTTCTCTAGGCGCCGGAATTAGATCCCTACCGGGTAGGGGAGGCGCTTTTCCCAAGGCAGTCTG
GAGCATGCGCTTTAGCGGCCCCGCTGGGCACTTGGCGCTACACAAGTGGCCTCTGGCCTCGCACACATTC
CACATCCACCGGTAGGCGCCAACCGGCTCCGTTCTTTGGTGGCCCCTTCGCGCCACCTTCTACTCCTCCC
CTAGTCAGGAAGTTCCCCCCCGCCCCGCAGCTCGCGTCGTGCAGGACGTGACAAATGGAAGTAGCACGTC
TCACTAGTCTCGTGCAGATGGACAGCACCGCTGAGCAATGGAAGCGGGTAGGCCTTTGGGGCAGCGGCCA
ATAGCAGCTTTGCTCCTTCGCTTTCTGGGCTCAGAGGCTGGGAAGGGGTGGGTCCGGGGGCGGGCTCAGG
GGCGGGCTCAGGGGCGGGGCGGGCGCCCGAAGGTCCTCCGGAGGCCCGGCATTCTGCACGCTTCAAAAGC
GCACGTCTGCCGCGCTGTTCTCCTCTTCCTCATCTCCGGGCCTTTCGACCTGCACTCGAGGTTAACGAAT
TCCGCCCCCCCCCCCCCCCTA
